>Addgene plasmid #64666 | 4RZ0 | depositor partial sequence | sequence record 108748 | Insert DNA Sequence
AATGATATACAAAAGAAAATATATATAGGAAAATCCTCTCTTGGTGGTTTAGGTGTTTTCTCCTTAGAAG
GTATAAAGAAAAATGAAATTATTGAAATATGTCCAACTGTATCAATATGCAATGAAGAAATACCAAGAAA
CCTCGTCGATTATTTATATGAAGGAAAAGAACCGAGTAAAAATAAAGCAATAGTCGATATTATAATCAAT
AGGAAGAAAGAAACTTCAAATTATAAATTACTACCTTTAGGGTATGGTATTTTATATAATCATTCTGATA
TACCAAATGCATATGTAGAAATACATAAAATAAATAAAAACCAAATAAAACAAAAGCAAGATGTCACTGT
ATCAAATAATGTTATGATTGTTTATGCATATAACAATATACAAAAGGATGATGAAATATTAATTTCATAT
GGACATTCTTGGTGGAAG
