>Addgene plasmid #64666 | 4RZ0 | addgene partial sequence | sequence record 109923 | Polyhedrin-F 5'-AAATGATAACCATCTCGC-3'
TATAAATATTCCGGATTATTCATACCGTCCCACCATCGGGCGCGGATCTCGGTCCGAAAACCATGCATCA
TCATCATCATCACAGCAGCGGCAGAGAAAACTTGTATTTCCAGGGCAATGATATACAAAAGAAAATATAT
ATAGGAAAATCCTCTCTTGGTGGTTTAGGTGTTTTCTCCTTAGAAGGTATAAAGAAAAATGAAATTATTG
AAATATGTCCAACTGTATCAATATGCAATGAAGAAATACCAAGAAACCTCGTCGATTATTTATATGAAGG
AAAAGAACCGAGTAAAAATAAAGCAATAGTCGATATTATAATCAATAGGAAGAAAGAAACTTCAAATTAT
AAATTACTACCTTTAGGGTATGGTATTTTATATAATCATTCTGATATACCAAATGCATATGTAGAAATAC
ATAAAATAAATAAAAACCAAATAAAACAAAAGCAAGATGTCACTGTATCAAATAATGTTATGATTGTTTA
TGCATATAACAATATACAAAAGGATGATGAAATATTAATTTCATATGGACATTCTTGGTGGAAGTGATGA
CGAAGCTTGTCGAGAAGTACTAGAGGATCATAATCAGCCATACCACATTTGTAGAGGTTTTACTTGCTTT
AAAAAACCTCCCACACCTCCCCCTGAACCTG
