>Addgene plasmid #64666 | 4RZ0 | addgene partial sequence | sequence record 109924 | SV40pA-R 5'-GAAATTTGTGATGCTATTGC-3'
TTGCATTCATTTTATGTTTCAGGTTCAGGGGGAGGTGTGGGAGGTTTTTTAAAGCAAGTAAAACCTCTAC
AAATGTGGTATGGCTGATTATGATCCTCTAGTACTTCTCGACAAGCTTCGTCATCACTTCCACCAAGAAT
GTCCATATGAAATTAATATTTCATCATCCTTTTGTATATTGTTATATGCATAAACAATCATAACATTATT
TGATACAGTGACATCTTGCTTTTGTTTTATTTGGTTTTTATTTATTTTATGTATTTCTACATATGCATTT
GGTATATCAGAATGATTATATAAAATACCATACCCTAAAGGTAGTAATTTATAATTTGAAGTTTCTTTCT
TCCTATTGATTATAATATCGACTATTGCTTTATTTTTACTCGGTTCTTTTCCTTCATATAAATAATCGAC
GAGGTTTCTTGGTATTTCTTCATTGCATATTGATACAGTTGGACATATTTCAATAATTTCATTTTTCTTT
ATACCTTCTAAGGAGAAAACACCTAAACCACCAAGAGAGGATTTTCCTATATATATTTTCTTTTGTATAT
CATTGCCCTGGAAATACAAGTTTTCTCTGCCGCTGCTGTGATGATGATGATGATGCATGGTTTTCGGACC
GAGATCCGCGCCCGATGGT
