[The description below was written by a language model from this plasmid's Addgene catalogue record.]
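Description:
4RZ0 is a baculovirus expression plasmid built on the pFBOH-MHL backbone, made to produce a Plasmodium falciparum protein in quantities suitable for structure determination. It is propagated in E. coli as a high-copy plasmid under ampicillin selection. No feature table accompanies the record, so the origin of replication, any transposition or recombination elements used to move the cassette into a baculoviral genome, and other backbone details are not documented here.

The insert is derived from the P. falciparum gene PFL0690c (alternative name PP-MT10) and was introduced by ligation independent cloning. The record cautions that it may not be the full open reading frame, which is common for structural-biology constructs trimmed to a well-behaved domain or fragment. A mutation field refers to depositor comments that are not included, so the exact boundaries and any sequence changes cannot be stated. Expression is driven by the polyhedrin promoter, a very strong, very late baculoviral promoter that gives high-level transcription in infected insect cells. The use of an SV40 poly A reverse sequencing primer suggests that an SV40 polyadenylation signal lies downstream of the insert. The backbone supplies an N-terminal 6xHis tag, which allows the recombinant protein to be purified by immobilised metal affinity chromatography.

The typical use is to generate recombinant baculovirus, express the His-tagged parasite protein fragment in insect cells, and purify it for crystallisation or related structural and biochemical studies. The construct name has the format of a structure database identifier, but the record does not explicitly link it to a deposited structure.
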