Addgene plasmid #64666: 4RZ0
Purpose: Baculovirus expression for structure determination; may not be full ORF
Depositing lab: Cheryl Arrowsmith. Depositing organization: University of Toronto.
Backbone
  Vector backbone: pFBOH-MHL
  Vector type: Baculovirus Expression
Growth in bacteria
  Bacterial resistance: Ampicillin, 100 μg/mL
  Growth temperature: 37°C
  Growth strain: DH5alpha
  Copy number: High Copy
Gene/Insert
  Gene/Insert name: PFL0690c:MAC04K-C05:C230623 (alt name: PP-MT10)
  Species: Plasmodium falciparum
  Mutation: See comments
  Promoter: Polyhedrin
  Tag / fusion protein: 6xHis (N terminal on backbone)
  Cloning method: Ligation Independent Cloning
  Sequencing primers: 5′ Polyhedrin Forward (AAATGATAACCATCTCGC); 3′ SV40 poly A Reverse
Terms and licenses: Academic/Nonprofit Terms; Industry Terms: Not Available to Industry
How to cite: 4RZ0 was a gift from Cheryl Arrowsmith (Addgene plasmid # 64666 ; http://n2t.net/addgene:64666 ; RRID:Addgene_64666)
